>Addgene plasmid #49207 | Flag‐hTim1 | addgene partial sequence | sequence record 76060 | EF1a-F 5'-TCAAGCCTCAGACAGTGGTTC-3'
GTCGTGAGGATTAGCTTGGTACCGAGCTCGGATCCATGGCCTTACCAGTGACCGCCTTGCTCCTGCCGCT
AGCCTTGCTGCTCCACGCCGCCAGGCCGGATTACAAGGACGATGACGACAAGATCGATGGTTCTGTAAAG
GTTGGTGGAGAGGCAGGTCCATCTGTCACACTACCCTGCCACTACAGTGGAGCTGTCACATCCATGTGCT
GGAATAGAGGCTCATGTTCTCTATTCACATGCCAAAATGGCATTGTCTGGACCAATGGAACCCACGTCAC
CTATCGGAAGGACACACGCTATAAGCTATTGGGGGACCTTTCAAGAAGGGATGTCTCTTTGACCATAGAA
AATACAGCTGTGTCTGACAGTGGCGTATATTGTTGCCGTGTTGAGCACCGTGGGTGGTTCAATGACATGA
AAATCACCGTATCATTGGAGATTGTGCCACCCAAGGTCACGACTACTCCAATTGTCACAACTGTTCCAAC
CGTCACGACTGTTCGAACGAGCACCACTGTTCCAACGACAACGACTGTTCCAATGACGACTGTTCCAACG
ACAACTGTTCCAACAACAATGAGCATTCCAACGACAACGACTGTTCTGACGACAATGACTGTTTCAACGA
CAACGAGCGTTCCAACGACAACGAGCATTCCAACAACAACAAGTGTTCCAGTGACAACAACTGTCTCTAC
CTTTGTTCCTCCAATGCCTTTGCCCAGGCAGAACCATGAACCAGTAGCCACTTCACCATCTTCACCTCAG
CCAGCAGAAACCCACCCTACGACACTGCAGGGAGCAATAAGGAGAGAACCCACCAGCTCACCATTGTACT
CTTACACAACAGATGGGAATGACACCGTGACAGAGTCTTCAGATGGCCTTTGGAATAACAATCAAACTCA
ACTGTTCCTA
