[The description below was written by a language model from this plasmid's Addgene catalogue record.]
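Description:
Flag-hTim1 is a mammalian expression plasmid built on the pCDEF3-CD8SS-Flag backbone, a laboratory-made derivative of the pCDEF3 vector. It is propagated in E. coli as a low-copy plasmid under ampicillin selection, and it carries a neomycin resistance marker so that transfected mammalian cells can be selected with G418, which allows stable lines as well as transient expression. The record does not include a feature table, so details such as the origin of replication and polyadenylation signal are not stated.

The insert is the human TIM-1 coding sequence (HAVCR1, also known as KIM-1 or hepatitis A virus cellular receptor 1), amplified by PCR from an I.M.A.G.E. consortium cDNA clone and placed between the retained ClaI and EcoRI sites. Transcription is driven by the EF1a promoter, a strong constitutive promoter that works well in many mammalian cell types, including lymphocytes. The TIM-1 sequence lacks its own signal peptide; instead, the backbone supplies an N-terminal signal sequence (from CD8, judging by the backbone name) followed by a FLAG epitope. This arrangement directs the protein into the secretory pathway, and after cleavage of the heterologous signal peptide the FLAG tag should be left at the extreme N terminus of the mature protein. Because TIM-1 is a type I transmembrane protein, the tag would be on the extracellular side, where it can be detected on intact cells with anti-FLAG antibodies.

The construct is intended for expressing epitope-tagged human TIM-1 in mammalian cells. The associated publication concerns TIM-1 as a costimulatory molecule in T cell activation.
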