Addgene plasmid #49207: Flag‐hTim1
Purpose: expresses Flag-tagged human Tim1
Depositing lab: Lawrence Kane. Depositing organization: University of Pittsburgh (University, School of Medicine, and Cancer Institute). Publication: T cell Ig and mucin 1 (TIM-1) is expressed on in vivo-activated T cells and provides a costimulatory signal for T cell activation. de Souza AJ, Oriss TB, O'malley KJ, Ray A, Kane LP. Proc Natl Acad Sci U S A. 2005 Nov 22;102(47):17113-8. Epub 2005 Nov 11. 10.1073/pnas.0508643102 PubMed 16284246.
Backbone
  Vector backbone: pCDEF3-CD8SS-Flag
  Backbone manufacturer: Kane Lab
  Vector type: Mammalian Expression
  Selectable markers: Neomycin (select with G418)
Growth in bacteria
  Bacterial resistance: Ampicillin, 100 μg/mL
  Growth temperature: 37°C
  Growth strain: DH5alpha
  Copy number: Low Copy
Gene/Insert
  Gene/Insert name: Tim1 (alt names: hepatitis A virus cellular receptor 1; Havcr1)
  Species: H. sapiens (human)
  Mutation: Tim1 lacks its own signal sequence
  Entrez Gene: HAVCR1 (a.k.a. CD365, HAVCR, HAVCR-1, KIM-1, KIM1, TIM, TIM-1, TIM1, TIMD-1, TIMD1)
  Promoter: EF1a
  Tag / fusion protein: signal sequence (N terminal on backbone); FLAG (N terminal on backbone)
  Cloning method: Restriction Enzyme; 5′ cloning site ClaI (not destroyed); 3′ cloning site EcoRI (not destroyed)
  Sequencing primers: 5′ EF1a-F; 3′ SP6
Terms and licenses: Academic/Nonprofit Terms; Industry Terms: Not Available to Industry
Depositor comments: cDNA PCR amplified from Integrated Molecular Analysis of Genomes and their Expression (I.M.A.G.E.) consortium clone #3826378
How to cite: Flag‐hTim1 was a gift from Lawrence Kane (Addgene plasmid # 49207 ; http://n2t.net/addgene:49207 ; RRID:Addgene_49207)
